>Addgene plasmid #84777 | pLVX-TREtight-Ngn2:2A:Ascl1-PGK-Puro (XTP-N2A) | addgene full sequence | sequence record 266389 | Addgene NGS Result
GGAAGGGCTAATTCACTCCCAAAGAAGACAAGATATCCTTGATCTGTGGATCTACCACACACAAGGCTAC
TTCCCTGATTAGCAGAACTACACACCAGGGCCAGGGGTCAGATATCCACTGACCTTTGGATGGTGCTACA
AGCTAGTACCAGTTGAGCCAGATAAGGTAGAAGAGGCCAATAAAGGAGAGAACACCAGCTTGTTACACCC
TGTGAGCCTGCATGGGATGGATGACCCGGAGAGAGAAGTGTTAGAGTGGAGGTTTGACAGCCGCCTAGCA
TTTCATCACGTGGCCCGAGAGCTGCATCCGGAGTACTTCAAGAACTGCTGATATCGAGCTTGCTACAAGG
GACTTTCCGCTGGGGACTTTCCAGGGAGGCGTGGCCTGGGCGGGACTGGGGAGTGGCGAGCCCTCAGATC
CTGCATATAAGCAGCTGCTTTTTGCCTGTACTGGGTCTCTCTGGTTAGACCAGATCTGAGCCTGGGAGCT
CTCTGGCTAACTAGGGAACCCACTGCTTAAGCCTCAATAAAGCTTGCCTTGAGTGCTTCAAGTAGTGTGT
GCCCGTCTGTTGTGTGACTCTGGTAACTAGAGATCCCTCAGACCCTTTTAGTCAGTGTGGAAAATCTCTA
GCAGTGGCGCCCGAACAGGGACTTGAAAGCGAAAGGGAAACCAGAGGAGCTCTCTCGACGCAGGACTCGG
CTTGCTGAAGCGCGCACGGCAAGAGGCGAGGGGCGGCGACTGGTGAGTACGCCAAAAATTTTGACTAGCG
GAGGCTAGAAGGAGAGAGATGGGTGCGAGAGCGTCAGTATTAAGCGGGGGAGAATTAGATCGCGATGGGA
AAAAATTCGGTTAAGGCCAGGGGGAAAGAAAAAATATAAATTAAAACATATAGTATGGGCAAGCAGGGAG
CTAGAACGATTCGCAGTTAATCCTGGCCTGTTAGAAACATCAGAAGGCTGTAGACAAATACTGGGACAGC
TACAACCATCCCTTCAGACAGGATCAGAAGAACTTAGATCATTATATAATACAGTAGCAACCCTCTATTG
TGTGCATCAAAGGATAGAGATAAAAGACACCAAGGAAGCTTTAGACAAGATAGAGGAAGAGCAAAACAAA
AGTAAGACCACCGCACAGCAAGCGGCCGGCCGCTGATCTTCAGACCTGGAGGAGGAGATATGAGGGACAA
TTGGAGAAGTGAATTATATAAATATAAAGTAGTAAAAATTGAACCATTAGGAGTAGCACCCACCAAGGCA
AAGAGAAGAGTGGTGCAGAGAGAAAAAAGAGCAGTGGGAATAGGAGCTTTGTTCCTTGGGTTCTTGGGAG
CAGCAGGAAGCACTATGGGCGCAGCGTCAATGACGCTGACGGTACAGGCCAGACAATTATTGTCTGGTAT
AGTGCAGCAGCAGAACAATTTGCTGAGGGCTATTGAGGCGCAACAGCATCTGTTGCAACTCACAGTCTGG
GGCATCAAGCAGCTCCAGGCAAGAATCCTGGCTGTGGAAAGATACCTAAAGGATCAACAGCTCCTGGGGA
TTTGGGGTTGCTCTGGAAAACTCATTTGCACCACTGCTGTGCCTTGGAATGCTAGTTGGAGTAATAAATC
TCTGGAACAGATTTGGAATCACACGACCTGGATGGAGTGGGACAGAGAAATTAACAATTACACAAGCTTA
ATACACTCCTTAATTGAAGAATCGCAAAACCAGCAAGAAAAGAATGAACAAGAATTATTGGAATTAGATA
AATGGGCAAGTTTGTGGAATTGGTTTAACATAACAAATTGGCTGTGGTATATAAAATTATTCATAATGAT
AGTAGGAGGCTTGGTAGGTTTAAGAATAGTTTTTGCTGTACTTTCTATAGTGAATAGAGTTAGGCAGGGA
TATTCACCATTATCGTTTCAGACCCACCTCCCAACCCCGAGGGGACCCGACAGGCCCGAAGGAATAGAAG
AAGAAGGTGGAGAGAGAGACAGAGACAGATCCATTCGATTAGTGAACGGATCTCGACGGTATCGCCTTTA
AAAGAAAAGGGGGGATTGGGGGGTACAGTGCAGGGGAAAGAATAGTAGACATAATAGCAACAGACATACA
AACTAAAGAATTACAAAAACAAATTACAAAAATTCAAAATTTTCGGGTTTATTACAGGGACAGCAGAGAT
CCAGTTTATCGATGAGGCCCTTTCGTCTTCACTCGAGTTTACTCCCTATCAGTGATAGAGAACGTATGTC
GAGTTTACTCCCTATCAGTGATAGAGAACGATGTCGAGTTTACTCCCTATCAGTGATAGAGAACGTATGT
CGAGTTTACTCCCTATCAGTGATAGAGAACGTATGTCGAGTTTACTCCCTATCAGTGATAGAGAACGTAT
GTCGAGTTTATCCCTATCAGTGATAGAGAACGTATGTCGAGTTTACTCCCTATCAGTGATAGAGAACGTA
TGTCGAGGTAGGCGTGTACGGTGGGAGGCCTATATAAGCAGAGCTCGTTTAGTGAACCGTCAGATCGCCT
GGAGAAGGATCCGCGGCCGCGCCGCCACCATGTTCGTCAAATCCGAGACCTTGGAGTTGAAGGAGGAAGA
GGACGTGTTAGTGCTGCTCGGATCGGCCTCCCCCGCCTTGGCGGCCCTGACCCCGCTGTCATCCAGCGCC
GACGAAGAAGAGGAGGAGGAGCCGGGCGCGTCAGGCGGGGCGCGTCGGCAGCGCGGGGCTGAGGCCGGGC
AGGGGGCGCGGGGCGGCGTGGCTGCGGGTGCGGAGGGCTGCCGGCCCGCACGGCTGCTGGGTCTGGTACA
CGATTGCAAACGGCGCCCTTCCCGGGCGCGGGCCGTCTCCCGAGGCGCCAAGACGGCCGAGACGGTGCAG
CGCATCAAGAAGACCCGTAGACTGAAGGCCAACAACCGCGAGCGAAACCGCATGCACAACCTCAACGCGG
CACTGGACGCGCTGCGCGAGGTGCTCCCCACGTTCCCCGAGGACGCCAAGCTCACCAAGATCGAGACCCT
GCGCTTCGCCCACAACTACATCTGGGCACTCACCGAGACCCTGCGCCTGGCGGATCACTGCGGGGGCGGC
GGCGGGGGCCTGCCGGGGGCGCTCTTCTCCGAGGCAGTGTTGCTGAGCCCGGGAGGCGCCAGCGCCGCCC
TGAGCAGCAGCGGAGACAGCCCCTCGCCCGCCTCCACGTGGAGTTGCACCAACAGCCCCGCGCCGTCCTC
CTCCGTGTCCTCCAATTCCACCTCCCCCTACAGCTGCACTTTATCGCCCGCCAGCCCGGCCGGGTCAGAC
ATGGACTATTGGCAGCCCCCACCTCCCGACAAGCACCGCTATGCACCTCACCTCCCCATAGCCAGGGATT
GTATCCATATGGCTACCAACTTCTCACTTCTCAAGCAGGCTGGTGACGTCGAAGAGAATCCTGGCCCAAT
GGAAAGCTCTGCCAAGATGGAGAGCGGCGGCGCCGGCCAGCAGCCCCAGCCGCAGCCCCAGCAGCCCTTC
CTGCCGCCCGCAGCCTGTTTCTTTGCCACGGCCGCAGCCGCGGCGGCCGCAGCCGCCGCAGCGGCAGCGC
AGAGCGCGCAGCAGCAGCAGCAGCAGCAGCAGCAGCAGCAGCAGCAGGCGCCGCAGCTGAGACCGGCGGC
CGACGGCCAGCCCTCAGGGGGCGGTCACAAGTCAGCGCCCAAGCAAGTCAAGCGACAGCGCTCGTCTTCG
CCCGAACTGATGCGCTGCAAACGCCGGCTCAACTTCAGCGGCTTTGGCTACAGCCTGCCGCAGCAGCAGC
CGGCCGCCGTGGCGCGCCGCAACGAGCGCGAGCGCAACCGCGTCAAGTTGGTCAACCTGGGCTTTGCCAC
CCTTCGGGAGCACGTCCCCAACGGCGCGGCCAACAAGAAGATGAGTAAGGTGGAGACACTGCGCTCGGCG
GTCGAGTACATCCGCGCGCTGCAGCAGCTGCTGGACGAGCATGACGCGGTGAGCGCCGCCTTCCAGGCAG
GCGTCCTGTCGCCCACCATCTCCCCCAACTACTCCAACGACTTGAACTCCATGGCCGGCTCGCCGGTCTC
ATCCTACTCGTCGGACGAGGGCTCTTACGACCCGCTCAGCCCCGAGGAGCAGGAGCTTCTCGACTTCACC
AACTGGTTCTGATAGACGCGTGAATTCTACCGGGTAGGGGAGGCGCTTTTCCCAAGGCAGTCTGGAGCAT
GCGCTTTAGCAGCCCCGCTGGGCACTTGGCGCTACACAAGTGGCCTCTGGCCTCGCACACATTCCACATC
CACCGGTAGGCGCCAACCGGCTCCGTTCTTTGGTGGCCCCTTCGCGCCACCTTCTACTCCTCCCCTAGTC
AGGAAGTTCCCCCCCGCCCCGCAGCTCGCGTCGTGCAGGACGTGACAAATGGAAGTAGCACGTCTCACTA
GTCTCGTGCAGATGGACAGCACCGCTGAGCAATGGAAGCGGGTAGGCCTTTGGGGCAGCGGCCAATAGCA
GCTTTGCTCCTTCGCTTTCTGGGCTCAGAGGCTGGGAAGGGGTGGGTCCGGGGGCGGGCTCAGGGGCGGG
CTCAGGGGCGGGGCGGGCGCCCGAAGGTCCTCCGGAGGCCCGGCATTCTGCACGCTTCAAAAGCGCACGT
CTGCCGCGCTGTTCTCCTCTTCCTCATCTCCGGGCCTTTCGACCTGCAGCCCAAGCTTACCATGACCGAG
TACAAGCCCACGGTGCGCCTCGCCACCCGCGACGACGTCCCCAGGGCCGTACGCACCCTCGCCGCCGCGT
TCGCCGACTACCCCGCCACGCGCCACACCGTCGATCCGGACCGCCACATCGAGCGGGTCACCGAGCTGCA
AGAACTCTTCCTCACGCGCGTCGGGCTCGACATCGGCAAGGTGTGGGTCGCGGACGACGGCGCCGCGGTG
GCGGTCTGGACCACGCCGGAGAGCGTCGAAGCGGGGGCGGTGTTCGCCGAGATCGGCCCGCGCATGGCCG
AGTTGAGCGGTTCCCGGCTGGCCGCGCAGCAACAGATGGAAGGCCTCCTGGCGCCGCACCGGCCCAAGGA
GCCCGCGTGGTTCCTGGCCACCGTCGGCGTCTCGCCCGACCACCAGGGCAAGGGTCTGGGCAGCGCCGTC
GTGCTCCCCGGAGTGGAGGCGGCCGAGCGCGCCGGGGTGCCCGCCTTCCTGGAGACCTCCGCGCCCCGCA
ACCTCCCCTTCTACGAGCGGCTCGGCTTCACCGTCACCGCCGACGTCGAGGTGCCCGAAGGACCGCGCAC
CTGGTGCATGACCCGCAAGCCCGGTGCCTGACGGGCGCGTCTGGAACAATCAACCTCTGGATTACAAAAT
TTGTGAAAGATTGACTGGTATTCTTAACTATGTTGCTCCTTTTACGCTATGTGGATACGCTGCTTTAATG
CCTTTGTATCATGCTATTGCTTCCCGTATGGCTTTCATTTTCTCCTCCTTGTATAAATCCTGGTTGCTGT
CTCTTTATGAGGAGTTGTGGCCCGTTGTCAGGCAACGTGGCGTGGTGTGCACTGTGTTTGCTGACGCAAC
CCCCACTGGTTGGGGCATTGCCACCACCTGTCAGCTCCTTTCCGGGACTTTCGCTTTCCCCCTCCCTATT
GCCACGGCGGAACTCATCGCCGCCTGCCTTGCCCGCTGCTGGACAGGGGCTCGGCTGTTGGGCACTGACA
ATTCCGTGGTGTTGTCGGGGAAGCTGACGTCCTTTCCATGGCTGCTCGCCTGTGTTGCCACCTGGATTCT
GCGCGGGACGTCCTTCTGCTACGTCCCTTCGGCCCTCAATCCAGCGGACCTTCCTTCCCGCGGCCTGCTG
CCGGCTCTGCGGCCTCTTCCGCGTCTTCGCCTTCGCCCTCAGACGAGTCGGATCTCCCTTTGGGCCGCCT
CCCCGCCTGGAATTAATTCTGCAGTCGAGACCTAGAAAAACATGGAGCAATCACAAGTAGCAATACAGCA
GCTACCAATGCTGATTGTGCCTGGCTAGAAGCACAAGAGGAGGAGGAGGTGGGTTTTCCAGTCACACCTC
AGGTACCTTTAAGACCAATGACTTACAAGGCAGCTGTAGATCTTAGCCACTTTTTAAAAGAAAAGAGGGG
ACTGGAAGGGCTAATTCACTCCCAACGAAGACAAGATATCCTTGATCTGTGGATCTACCACACACAAGGC
TACTTCCCTGATTAGCAGAACTACACACCAGGGCCAGGGGTCAGATATCCACTGACCTTTGGATGGTGCT
ACAAGCTAGTACCAGTTGAGCCAGATAAGGTAGAAGAGGCCAATAAAGGAGAGAACACCAGCTTGTTACA
CCCTGTGAGCCTGCATGGGATGGATGACCCGGAGAGAGAAGTGTTAGAGTGGAGGTTTGACAGCCGCCTA
GCATTTCATCACGTGGCCCGAGAGCTGCATCCGGAGTACTTCAAGAACTGCTGATATCGAGCTTGCTACA
AGGGACTTTCCGCTGGGGACTTTCCAGGGAGGCGTGGCCTGGGCGGGACTGGGGAGTGGCGAGCCCTCAG
ATCCTGCATATAAGCAGCTGCTTTTTGCCTGTACTGGGTCTCTCTGGTTAGACCAGATCTGAGCCTGGGA
GCTCTCTGGCTAACTAGGGAACCCACTGCTTAAGCCTCAATAAAGCTTGCCTTGAGTGCTTCAAGTAGTG
TGTGCCCGTCTGTTGTGTGACTCTGGTAACTAGAGATCCCTCAGACCCTTTTAGTCAGTGTGGAAAATCT
CTAGCAGTAGTAGTTCATGTCATCTTATTATTCAGTATTTATAACTTGCAAAGAAATGAATATCAGAGAG
TGAGAGGCCTTGACATTGCTAGCGTTTACCGTCGACCTCTAGCTAGAGCTTGGCGTAATCATGGTCATAG
CTGTTTCCTGTGTGAAATTGTTATCCGCTCACAATTCCACACAACATACGAGCCGGAAGCATAAAGTGTA
AAGCCTGGGGTGCCTAATGAGTGAGCTAACTCACATTAATTGCGTTGCGCTCACTGCCCGCTTTCCAGTC
GGGAAACCTGTCGTGCCAGCTGCATTAATGAATCGGCCAACGCGCGGGGAGAGGCGGTTTGCGTATTGGG
CGCTCTTCCGCTTCCTCGCTCACTGACTCGCTGCGCTCGGTCGTTCGGCTGCGGCGAGCGGTATCAGCTC
ACTCAAAGGCGGTAATACGGTTATCCACAGAATCAGGGGATAACGCAGGAAAGAACATGTGAGCAAAAGG
CCAGCAAAAGGCCAGGAACCGTAAAAAGGCCGCGTTGCTGGCGTTTTTCCATAGGCTCCGCCCCCCTGAC
GAGCATCACAAAAATCGACGCTCAAGTCAGAGGTGGCGAAACCCGACAGGACTATAAAGATACCAGGCGT
TTCCCCCTGGAAGCTCCCTCGTGCGCTCTCCTGTTCCGACCCTGCCGCTTACCGGATACCTGTCCGCCTT
TCTCCCTTCGGGAAGCGTGGCGCTTTCTCATAGCTCACGCTGTAGGTATCTCAGTTCGGTGTAGGTCGTT
CGCTCCAAGCTGGGCTGTGTGCACGAACCCCCCGTTCAGCCCGACCGCTGCGCCTTATCCGGTAACTATC
GTCTTGAGTCCAACCCGGTAAGACACGACTTATCGCCACTGGCAGCAGCCACTGGTAACAGGATTAGCAG
AGCGAGGTATGTAGGCGGTGCTACAGAGTTCTTGAAGTGGTGGCCTAACTACGGCTACACTAGAAGAACA
GTATTTGGTATCTGCGCTCTGCTGAAGCCAGTTACCTTCGGAAAAAGAGTTGGTAGCTCTTGATCCGGCA
AACAAACCACCGCTGGTAGCGGTGGTTTTTTTGTTTGCAAGCAGCAGATTACGCGCAGAAAAAAAGGATC
TCAAGAAGATCCTTTGATCTTTTCTACGGGGTCTGACGCTCAGTGGAACGAAAACTCACGTTAAGGGATT
TTGGTCATGAGATTATCAAAAAGGATCTTCACCTAGATCCTTTTAAATTAAAAATGAAGTTTTAAATCAA
TCTAAAGTATATATGAGTAAACTTGGTCTGACAGTTACCAATGCTTAATCAGTGAGGCACCTATCTCAGC
GATCTGTCTATTTCGTTCATCCATAGTTGCCTGACTCCCCGTCGTGTAGATAACTACGATACGGGAGGGC
TTACCATCTGGCCCCAGTGCTGCAATGATACCGCGAGACCCACGCTCACCGGCTCCAGATTTATCAGCAA
TAAACCAGCCAGCCGGAAGGGCCGAGCGCAGAAGTGGTCCTGCAACTTTATCCGCCTCCATCCAGTCTAT
TAATTGTTGCCGGGAAGCTAGAGTAAGTAGTTCGCCAGTTAATAGTTTGCGCAACGTTGTTGCCATTGCT
ACAGGCATCGTGGTGTCACGCTCGTCGTTTGGTATGGCTTCATTCAGCTCCGGTTCCCAACGATCAAGGC
GAGTTACATGATCCCCCATGTTGTGCAAAAAAGCGGTTAGCTCCTTCGGTCCTCCGATCGTTGTCAGAAG
TAAGTTGGCCGCAGTGTTATCACTCATGGTTATGGCAGCACTGCATAATTCTCTTACTGTCATGCCATCC
GTAAGATGCTTTTCTGTGACTGGTGAGTACTCAACCAAGTCATTCTGAGAATAGTGTATGCGGCGACCGA
GTTGCTCTTGCCCGGCGTCAATACGGGATAATACCGCGCCACATAGCAGAACTTTAAAAGTGCTCATCAT
TGGAAAACGTTCTTCGGGGCGAAAACTCTCAAGGATCTTACCGCTGTTGAGATCCAGTTCGATGTAACCC
ACTCGTGCACCCAACTGATCTTCAGCATCTTTTACTTTCACCAGCGTTTCTGGGTGAGCAAAAACAGGAA
GGCAAAATGCCGCAAAAAAGGGAATAAGGGCGACACGGAAATGTTGAATACTCATACTCTTCCTTTTTCA
ATATTATTGAAGCATTTATCAGGGTTATTGTCTCATGAGCGGATACATATTTGAATGTATTTAGAAAAAT
AAACAAATAGGGGTTCCGCGCACATTTCCCCGAAAAGTGCCACCTGACGTCGACGGATCGGGAGATCAAC
TTGTTTATTGCAGCTTATAATGGTTACAAATAAAGCAATAGCATCACAAATTTCACAAATAAAGCATTTT
TTTCACTGCATTCTAGTTGTGGTTTGTCCAAACTCATCAATGTATCTTATCATGTCTGGATCAACTGGAT
AACTCAAGCTAACCAAAATCATCCCAAACTTCCCACCCCATACCCTATTACCACTGCCAATTACCTGTGG
TTTCATTTACTCTAAACCTGTGATTCCTCTGAATTATTTTCATTTTAAAGAAATTGTATTTGTTAAATAT
GTACTACAAACTTAGTAGTT
Features (pLannotate 1.2.2; 23 found; start..end, strand, type, name):
    376..633     +  LTR            5' LTR (truncated): truncated 5' long terminal repeat (LTR) from HIV-1
    680..805     +  misc_feature   HIV-1 Ψ: packaging signal of human immunodeficiency virus type 1
    789..1127    +  CDS            HIV-1 gag (fragment): gag protein from human immunodeficiency virus 1; gag
   1302..1535    +  misc_feature   RRE: The Rev response element (RRE) of HIV-1 allows for Rev-dependent mRNA export from the nucleus to the cytoplasm.
   1912..2012    +  CDS            Rev (fragment): human immunodeficiency virus 1 (HIV-1) Rev protein; rev; enhances nuclear export of unspliced and incompletely spliced viral mRNAs
   2027..2142    +  misc_feature   cPPT/CTS: central polypurine tract and central termination sequence of HIV-1 (lacking the first T)
   2205..2519    +  promoter       tight TRE promoter: Tet-responsive promoter PTight, consisting of seven tet operator sequences followed by the minimal CMV promoter
   2550..3365    +  CDS            NEUROG2: NGN2_HUMAN - Also known as ATOH4, BHLHA8, NGN2. Experimental evidence at protein level: Swiss-Prot protein existence level 1. Transcriptional regulator. Involved in neuronal differentiation. Activates transcription by binding to the E box (5'- CANNTG-3'). From Homo sapiens (Human).
   3429..4139    +  CDS            ASCL1: ASCL1_HUMAN - Also known as ASH1, BHLHA46 From Homo sapiens (Human).
   4162..4661    +  promoter       PGK promoter: mouse phosphoglycerate kinase 1 promoter
   4682..5281    +  CDS            PuroR: puromycin N-acetyltransferase; pac from Streptomyces alboniger; confers resistance to puromycin
   5298..5886    +  misc_feature   WPRE: woodchuck hepatitis virus posttranscriptional regulatory element
   5903..6421    +  CDS            nef (fragment): NEF_HV1BR - Experimental evidence at protein level: Swiss-Prot protein existence level 1. Extracellular Nef protein targets CD4(+) T-lymphocytes for apoptosis by interacting with CXCR4 surface receptors (PubMed:14990729). From Human immunodeficiency virus type 1 group M subtype B (isolate BRU/LAI) (HIV-1).
   6469..6726    +  LTR            5' LTR (truncated): truncated 5' long terminal repeat (LTR) from HIV-1
   6878..6894    -  protein_bind   lac operator: The lac repressor binds to the lac operator to inhibit transcription in E. coli. This inhibition can be relieved by adding lactose or isopropyl-β-D-thiogalactopyranoside (IPTG). lac repressor encoded by lacI
   6902..6932    -  promoter       lac promoter: promoter for the E. coli lac operon
   6947..6968    -  protein_bind   CAP binding site: CAP binding activates transcription in the presence of cAMP. E. coli catabolite activator protein
   6981..7073    -  CDS            lacI (fragment): lac repressor; lacI; The lac repressor binds to the lac operator to inhibit transcription in E. coli. This inhibition can be relieved by adding lactose or isopropyl-β-D-thiogalactopyranoside (IPTG).
   7256..7844    -  rep_origin     ori: high-copy-number ColE1/pMB1/pBR322/pUC origin of replication
   8015..8875    -  CDS            AmpR: β-lactamase; bla; confers resistance to ampicillin, carbenicillin, and related antibiotics
   8876..8980    -  promoter       AmpR promoter: bla
   9028..9162    +  polyA_signal   SV40 poly(A) signal: SV40 polyadenylation signal
   9329..328     +  CDS            nef (fragment) (across the origin): NEF_HV1BR - Experimental evidence at protein level: Swiss-Prot protein existence level 1. Extracellular Nef protein targets CD4(+) T-lymphocytes for apoptosis by interacting with CXCR4 surface receptors (PubMed:14990729). From Human immunodeficiency virus type 1 group M subtype B (isolate BRU/LAI) (HIV-1).
