[The description below was written by a language model from this plasmid's Addgene catalogue record and pLannotate feature annotations shown in this document.]
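Description:
pLVX-TREtight-Ngn2:2A:Ascl1-PGK-Puro (XTP-N2A) is an HIV-1-based lentiviral transfer plasmid built on the pLVX-Tight-Puro backbone and described as a second-generation vector for doxycycline-regulated co-expression of two proneural bHLH transcription factors. In bacteria it is maintained through a high-copy ColE1/pUC-type origin and an ampicillin resistance gene; remnants of a lac promoter/operator region are also annotated in the backbone. The catalogue lists a total size of 9,378 bp, while the sequenced record annotated here is 9,330 nt.

The viral portion contains HIV-1 LTR sequences at both ends, the Ψ packaging signal with an adjoining gag fragment, the Rev response element for Rev-dependent export of the genomic RNA, and the cPPT/CTS element, which aids nuclear import of the reverse-transcribed genome. Nef fragments annotated next to each LTR most likely reflect the natural overlap of nef with the U3 region. Between the LTRs, a tight TRE promoter (seven tet operators upstream of a minimal CMV promoter) drives human NEUROG2 followed by human ASCL1 (Mash1). The short gap between the two coding sequences matches the 2A self-cleaving peptide in the plasmid name, which would yield both factors from one transcript, although the 2A is not itself annotated. Downstream, a mouse PGK promoter constitutively expresses puromycin N-acetyltransferase for selecting transduced cells, and a WPRE enhances transcript stability and expression.

Because the TRE promoter needs a tetracycline-controlled transactivator, which this plasmid does not encode, that component must be supplied separately. The construct is intended for direct conversion of cells into induced neurons (iNs), and the associated publication concerns directly reprogrammed human neurons.
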