Addgene plasmid #84777: pLVX-TREtight-Ngn2:2A:Ascl1-PGK-Puro (XTP-N2A)
Purpose: Second generation lenti expressing Mash1 and Neurogenin for iN transdifferentation to neurons
Depositing lab: Fred Gage. Depositing organization: Salk Institute for Biological Studies. Publication: Directly Reprogrammed Human Neurons Retain Aging-Associated Transcriptomic Signatures and Reveal Age-Related Nucleocytoplasmic Defects. Mertens J, Paquola AC, Ku M, Hatch E, Bohnke L, Ladjevardi S, McGrath S, Campbell B, Lee H, Herdy JR, Goncalves JT, Toda T, Kim Y, Winkler J, Yao J, Hetzer MW, Gage FH. Cell Stem Cell. 2015 Oct 6. pii: S1934-5909(15)00408-7. doi: 10.1016/j.stem.2015.09.001. PubMed 26456686.
Backbone
  Vector backbone: PLVX TIGHT PURO
  Backbone manufacturer: clonetech
  Backbone size w/o insert (bp): 7791
  Total vector size (bp): 9378
  Vector type: Lentiviral
  Selectable markers: Puromycin
Growth in bacteria
  Bacterial resistance: Ampicillin, 100 μg/mL
  Growth temperature: 37°C
  Growth strain: NEB Stable
  Copy number: High Copy
Gene/Insert
  Cloning method: Unknown
  Sequencing primers: 5′ GCAGAGCTCGTTTAGTG; 3′ CTAAAGCGCATGCTCCAGACTGCC
Resource information
  A portion of this plasmid was derived from a plasmid made by: JEROME MERTENS
Terms and licenses: Academic/Nonprofit Terms; Industry Terms: Not Available to Industry
How to cite: pLVX-TREtight-Ngn2:2A:Ascl1-PGK-Puro (XTP-N2A) was a gift from Fred Gage (Addgene plasmid # 84777 ; http://n2t.net/addgene:84777 ; RRID:Addgene_84777)
