>Addgene plasmid #84777 | pLVX-TREtight-Ngn2:2A:Ascl1-PGK-Puro (XTP-N2A) | addgene partial sequence | sequence record 166220 | LNCX 5'-AGCTCGTTTAGTGAACCGTCAGATC-3'
CGCGGCCGCGCCGCCACCATGTTCGTCAAATCCGAGACCTTGGAGTTGAAGGAGGAAGAGGACGTGTTAG
TGCTGCTCGGATCGGCCTCCCCCGCCTTGGCGGCCCTGACCCCGCTGTCATCCAGCGCCGACGAAGAAGA
GGAGGAGGAGCCGGGCGCGTCAGGCGGGGCGCGTCGGCAGCGCGGGGCTGAGGCCGGGCAGGGGGCGCGG
GGCGGCGTGGCTGCGGGTGCGGAGGGCTGCCGGCCCGCACGGCTGCTGGGTCTGGTACACGATTGCAAAC
GGCGCCCTTCCCGGGCGCGGGCCGTCTCCCGAGGCGCCAAGACGGCCGAGACGGTGCAGCGCATCAAGAA
GACCCGTAGACTGAAGGCCAACAACCGCGAGCGAAACCGCATGCACAACCTCAACGCGGCACTGGACGCG
CTGCGCGAGGTGCTCCCCACGTTCCCCGAGGACGCCAAGCTCACCAAGATCGAGACCCTGCGCTTCGCCC
ACAACTACATCTGGGCACTCACCGAGACCCTGCGCCTGGCGGATCACTGCGGGGGCGGCGGCGGGGGCCT
GCCGGGGGCGCTCTTCTCCGAGGCAGTGTTGCTGAGCCCGGGAGGCGCCAGCGCCGCCCTGAGCAGCAGC
GGAGACAGCCCCTCGCCCGCCTCCACGTGGAGTTGCACCAACAGCCCCGCGCCGTCCTCCTCCGTGTCCT
CCAATTCCACCTCCCCCTACAGCTGCACTTTATCGCCCGCCA
