>Addgene plasmid #84777 | pLVX-TREtight-Ngn2:2A:Ascl1-PGK-Puro (XTP-N2A) | addgene partial sequence | sequence record 166221 | MSCV-rev 5'-CAGCGGGGCTGCTAAAGCGCATGC-3'
TACCCGGTAGAATTCACGCGTCTATCAGAACCAGTTGGTGAAGTCGAGAAGCTCCTGCTCCTCGGGGCTG
AGCGGGTCGTAAGAGCCCTCGTCCGACGAGTAGGATGAGACCGGCGAGCCGGCCATGGAGTTCAAGTCGT
TGGAGTAGTTGGGGGAGATGGTGGGCGACAGGACGCCTGCCTGGAAGGCGGCGCTCACCGCGTCATGCTC
GTCCAGCAGCTGCTGCAGCGCGCGGATGTACTCGACCGCCGAGCGCAGTGTCTCCACCTTACTCATCTTC
TTGTTGGCCGCGCCGTTGGGGACGTGCTCCCGAAGGGTGGCAAAGCCCAGGTTGACCAACTTGACGCGGT
TGCGCTCGCGCTCGTTGCGGCGCGCCACGGCGGCCGGCTGCTGCTGCGGCAGGCTGTAGCCAAAGCCGCT
GAAGTTGAGCCGGCGTTTGCAGCGCATCAGTTCGGGCGAAGACGAGCGCTGTCGCTTGACTTGCTTGGGC
GCTGACTTGTGACCGCCCCCTGAGGGCTGGCCGTCGGCCGCCGGTCTCAGCTGCGGCGCCTGCTGCTGCT
GCTGCTGCTGCTGCTGCTGCTGCTGCTGCGCGCTCTGCGCTGCCGCTGCGGCGGCTGCGGCCGCCGCGGC
TGCGG
